>Addgene plasmid #83554 | pILGFPH7 | depositor full sequence | sequence record 159494 | pILGFPH7 sequence 5220 bps
GATCCTCTAAAGGTGAAGAATTATTCACTGGTGTTGTCCCAATTTTGGTTGAATTAGATGGTGATGTTAA
TGGTCACAAATTTTCTGTCTCCGGTGAAGGTGAAGGTGATGCTACTTACGGTAAATTGACCTTAAAATTT
ATTTGTACTACTGGTAAATTGCCAGTTCCATGGCCAACCTTAGTCACTACTTTCGGTTATGGTGTTCAAT
GTTTTGCGAGATACCCAGATCATATGAAACAACATGACTTTTTCAAGTCTGCCATGCCAGAAGGTTATGT
TCAAGAAAGAACTATTTTTTTCAAAGATGACGGTAACTACAAGACCAGAGCTGAAGTCAAGTTTGAAGGT
GATACCTTAGTTAATAGAATCGAATTAAAAGGTATTGATTTTAAAGAAGATGGTAACATTTTAGGTCACA
AATTGGAATACAACTATAACTCTCACAATGTTTACATCATGGCTGACAAACAAAAGAATGGTATCAAAGT
TAACTTCAAAATTAGACACAACATTGAAGATGGTTCTGTTCAATTAGCTGACCATTATCAACAAAATACT
CCAATTGGTGATGGTCCAGTCTTGTTACCAGACAACCATTACTTATCCACTCAATCTGCCTTATCCAAAG
ATCCAAACGAAAAGAGAGACCACATGGTCTTGTTAGAATTTGTTACTGCTGCTGGTATTACCCATGGTAT
GGATGAATTGTACAAAAGATCTTAAACTAGTAGGACTATTTGCAAAGGGAAGGGATGCTAAGGTAGAGGG
TGAACGTTACAGAAAAGCAGGCTGGGAAGCATATTTGAGAAGATGCGGCCAGCAAAACTAAAAAACTGTA
TTATAAGTAAATGCATGTATACTAAACTCACAAATTAGAGCTTCAATTTAATTATATCAGTTATTACCCG
GGAATCTCGGTCGTAATGATTTAAATGCATGCAAGCTTGGCGTAATCATGGTCATAGCTGTTTCCTGTGT
GAAATTGTTATCCGCTCACAATTCCACACAACATACGAGCCGGAAGCATAAAGTGTAAAGCCTGGGGTGC
CTAATGAGTGAGCTAACTCACATTAATTGCGTTGCGCTCACTGCCCGCTTTCCAGTCGGGAAACCTGTCG
TGCCAGCTGCATTAATGAATCGGCCAACGCGCGGGGAGAGGCGGTTTGCGTATTGGGCGCTCTTCCGCTT
CCTCGCTCACTGACTCGCTGCGCTCGGTCGTTCGGCTGCGGCGAGCGGTATCAGCTCACTCAAAGGCGGT
AATACGGTTATCCACAGAATCAGGGGATAACGCAGGAAAGAACATGTGAGCAAAAGGCCAGCAAAAGGCC
AGGAACCGTAAAAAGGCCGCGTTGCTGGCGTTTTTCCATAGGCTCCGCCCCCCTGACGAGCATCACAAAA
ATCGACGCTCAAGTCAGAGGTGGCGAAACCCGACAGGACTATAAAGATACCAGGCGTTTCCCCCTGGAAG
CTCCCTCGTGCGCTCTCCTGTTCCGACCCTGCCGCTTACCGGATACCTGTCCGCCTTTCTCCCTTCGGGA
AGCGTGGCGCTTTCTCATAGCTCACGCTGTAGGTATCTCAGTTCGGTGTAGGTCGTTCGCTCCAAGCTGG
GCTGTGTGCACGAACCCCCCGTTCAGCCCGACCGCTGCGCCTTATCCGGTAACTATCGTCTTGAGTCCAA
CCCGGTAAGACACGACTTATCGCCACTGGCAGCAGCCACTGGTAACAGGATTAGCAGAGCGAGGTATGTA
GGCGGTGCTACAGAGTTCTTGAAGTGGTGGCCTAACTACGGCTACACTAGAAGGACAGTATTTGGTATCT
GCGCTCTGCTGAAGCCAGTTACCTTCGGAAAAAGAGTTGGTAGCTCTTGATCCGGCAAACAAACCACCGC
TGGTAGCGGTGGTTTTTTTGTTTGCAAGCAGCAGATTACGCGCAGAAAAAAAGGATCTCAAGAAGATCCT
TTGATCTTTTCTACGGGGTCTGACGCTCAGTGGAACGAAAACTCACGTTAAGGGATTTTGGTCATGAGAT
TATCAAAAAGGATCTTCACCTAGATCCTTTTAAATTAAAAATGAAGTTTTAAATCAATCTAAAGTATATA
TGAGTAAACTTGGTCTGACAGTTACCAATGCTTAATCAGTGAGGCACCTATCTCAGCGATCTGTCTATTT
CGTTCATCCATAGTTGCCTGACTCCCCGTCGTGTAGATAACTACGATACGGGAGGGCTTACCATCTGGCC
CCAGTGCTGCAATGATACCGCGAGACCCACGCTCACCGGCTCCAGATTTATCAGCAATAAACCAGCCAGC
CGGAAGGGCCGAGCGCAGAAGTGGTCCTGCAACTTTATCCGCCTCCATCCAGTCTATTAATTGTTGCCGG
GAAGCTAGAGTAAGTAGTTCGCCAGTTAATAGTTTGCGCAACGTTGTTGCCATTGCTACAGGCATCGTGG
TGTCACGCTCGTCGTTTGGTATGGCTTCATTCAGCTCCGGTTCCCAACGATCAAGGCGAGTTACATGATC
CCCCATGTTGTGCAAAAAAGCGGTTAGCTCCTTCGGTCCTCCGATCGTTGTCAGAAGTAAGTTGGCCGCA
GTGTTATCACTCATGGTTATGGCAGCACTGCATAATTCTCTTACTGTCATGCCATCCGTAAGATGCTTTT
CTGTGACTGGTGAGTACTCAACCAAGTCATTCTGAGAATAGTGTATGCGGCGACCGAGTTGCTCTTGCCC
GGCGTCAATACGGGATAATACCGCGCCACATAGCAGAACTTTAAAAGTGCTCATCATTGGAAAACGTTCT
TCGGGGCGAAAACTCTCAAGGATCTTACCGCTGTTGAGATCCAGTTCGATGTAACCCACTCGTGCACCCA
ACTGATCTTCAGCATCTTTTACTTTCACCAGCGTTTCTGGGTGAGCAAAAACAGGAAGGCAAAATGCCGC
AAAAAAGGGAATAAGGGCGACACGGAAATGTTGAATACTCATACTCTTCCTTTTTCAATATTATTGAAGC
ATTTATCAGGGTTATTGTCTCATGAGCGGATACATATTTGAATGTATTTAGAAAAATAAACAAATAGGGG
TTCCGCGCACATTTCCCCGAAAAGTGCCACCTGACGTCTAAGAAACCATTATTATCATGACATTAACCTA
TAAAAATAGGCGTATCACGAGGCCCTTTCGTCTCGCGCGTTTCGGTGATGACGGTGAAAACCTCTGACAC
ATGCAGCTCCCGGAGACGGTCACAGCTTGTCTGTAAGCGGATGCCGGGAGCAGACAAGCCCGTCAGGGCG
CGTCAGCGGGTGTTGGCGGGTGTCGGGGCTGGCTTAACTATGCGGCATCAGAGCAGATTGTACTGAGAGT
GCACCATATGCGGTGTGAAATACCGCACAGATGCGTAAGGAGAAAATACCGCATCAGGCGCCATTCGCCA
TTCAGGCTGCGCAACTGTTGGGAAGGGCGATCGGTGCGGGCCTCTTCGCTATTACGCCAGCTGGCGAAAG
GGGGATGTGCTGCAAGGCGATTAAGTTGGGTAACGCCAGGGTTTTCCCAGTCACGACGTTGTAAAACGAC
GGCCAGTGAATTCATTTAAATTTTTTTGATTCGGTAATCTCCGAGCAGAAGGAAGAACGAAGGAAGGAGC
ACAGACTTAGATTGGTATATATACGCATATGTGGTGTTGAAGAAACATGAAATTGCCCAGTATTCTTAAC
CCAACTGCACAGAACAAAAACCTGCAGGAAACGAAGATAAAACATGTCCACAAAATCATATACCAGTAGA
GCTGAGACTCATGCAAGTCCGGTTGCATCGAAACTTTTACGTTTAATGGATGAAAAGAAGACCAATTTGT
GTGCTTCTCTTGACGTTCGTTCGACTGATGAGCTATTGAAACTTGTTGAAACGTTGGGTCCATACATTTG
CCTTTTGAAAACACACGTTGATATCTTGGATGATTTCAGTTATGAGGGTACTGTCGTTCCATTGAAAGCA
TTGGCAGAGAAATACAAGTTCTTGATATTTGAGGACAGAAAATTCGCCGATATCGGTAACACAGTCAAAT
TACAATATACATCGGGCGTTTACCGTATCGCAGAATGGTCTGATATCACCAACGCCCACGGGGTTACTGG
TGCTGGTATTGTTGCTGGCTTGAAACAAGGTGCGCAAGAGGTCACCAAAGAACCAAGGGGATTATTGATG
CTTGCTGAATTGTCTTCCAAGGGTTCTCTAGCACACGGTGAATATACTAAGGGTACCGTTGATATTGCAA
AGAGTGATAAAGATTTCGTTATTGGGTTCATTGCTCAGAACGATATGGGAGGAAGAGAAGAAGGGTTTGA
TTGGCTAATCATGACCCCAGGTGTAGGTTTAGACGACAAAGGCGATGCATTGGGTCAGCAGTACAGAACC
GTCGACGAAGTTGTAAGTGGTGGATCAGATATCATCATTGTTGGCAGAGGACTTTTCGCCAAGGGTAGAG
ATCCTAAGGTTGAAGGTGAAAGATACAGAAATGCTGGATGGGAAGCGTACCAAAAGAGAATCAGCGCTCC
CCATTAATTATACAGGAAACTTAATAGAACAAATCACATATTTAATCTAATAGCCACCTGCATTGGCACG
GTGCAACACTCACTTCAACTTCATCTTACAAAAGATCACGTGATCTGTTGTATTGGGATCTCTAGACCTA
ATAACTTCGTATAGCATACATTATACGAAGTTATATTAAGGGTTGCTCGACTCTCTCCGGTTACAGCCTG
TGTAACTGATTAATCCTGCCTTTCTAATCACCATTCTAATGTTTTAATTAAGGGATTTTGTCTTCATTAA
CGGCTTTCGCTCATAAAAATGTTATGACGTTTTGCCCGCAGGCGGGAAACCATCCACTTCACGAGACTGA
TCTCCTCTGCCGGAACACCGGGCATCTCCAACTTATAAGTTGGAGAAATAAGAGAATTTCAGATTGAGAG
AATGAAAAAAAAAAAAAAAAAAAAGGCAGAGGAGAGCATAGAAATGGGGTTCACTTTTTGGTAAAGCTAT
AGCATGCCTATCACATATAAATAGAGTGCCAGTAGCGACTTTTTTCACACTCGAAATACTCTTACTACTG
CTCTCTTGTTGTTTTTATCACTTCTTGTTTCTTCTTGGTAAATAGAATATCAAGCTACAAAAAGCATACA
ATCAACTATCAACTATTAACTATATCGTAATACACAATGG
Features (pLannotate 1.2.2; 15 found; start..end, strand, type, name):
      6..716     +  CDS            GFPmut3: GFPmut3 is a basic (constitutively fluorescent) green fluorescent protein published in 1996, derived from Aequorea victoria. It is reported to be a very rapidly-maturing weak dimer.
    732..831     +  CDS            URA3 (fragment): orotidine-5'-phosphate decarboxylase, required for uracil biosynthesis; S. cerevisiae URA3; yeast auxotrophic marker, counterselectable with 5-fluoroorotic acid (5-FOA)
    985..1001    -  protein_bind   lac operator: The lac repressor binds to the lac operator to inhibit transcription in E. coli. This inhibition can be relieved by adding lactose or isopropyl-β-D-thiogalactopyranoside (IPTG). lac repressor encoded by lacI
   1009..1039    -  promoter       lac promoter: promoter for the E. coli lac operon
   1054..1075    -  protein_bind   CAP binding site: CAP binding activates transcription in the presence of cAMP. E. coli catabolite activator protein
   1088..1180    -  CDS            lacI (fragment): lac repressor; lacI; The lac repressor binds to the lac operator to inhibit transcription in E. coli. This inhibition can be relieved by adding lactose or isopropyl-β-D-thiogalactopyranoside (IPTG).
   1363..1951    -  rep_origin     ori: high-copy-number ColE1/pMB1/pBR322/pUC origin of replication
   2122..2982    -  CDS            AmpR: β-lactamase; bla; confers resistance to ampicillin, carbenicillin, and related antibiotics
   2983..3087    -  promoter       AmpR promoter: bla
   3182..3217    +  CDS            rop (fragment): Rop protein, which maintains plasmids at low copy number; rop
   3319..3418    +  misc_feature   bom (fragment): basis of mobility region from pBR322
   3424..3581    -  CDS            lacZα (fragment): LacZα fragment of β-galactosidase; lacZ fragment
   3588..3751    +  promoter       URA3 promoter (fragment): S. cerevisiae URA3
   3754..4539    +  CDS            URA3: PYRF_YEAST - Experimental evidence at protein level: Swiss-Prot protein existence level 1. From Saccharomyces cerevisiae (strain ATCC 204508 / S288c) (Baker's yeast).
   4691..4724    +  protein_bind   loxP: Cre-mediated recombination occurs in the 8-bp core sequence (GCATACAT). Cre recombinase
