[The description below was written by a language model from this plasmid's Addgene catalogue record and pLannotate feature annotations shown in this document.]
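Description:
pILGFPH7 is a yeast expression reporter plasmid built on a pUC19 backbone, made to measure the output of the Saccharomyces cerevisiae ADH2 promoter with yeast-enhanced GFP (yEGFP) as the readout. In E. coli it is maintained at high copy through the ColE1/pUC origin and selected with ampicillin via the β-lactamase gene and its own promoter. Remnants of the pUC lac region (lac promoter, operator, CAP site, lacZα and lacI fragments) are also annotated. No yeast replication origin or centromere appears in the feature table, which would be consistent with an integrating design, although the record does not state how the plasmid is maintained in yeast.

The reporter is annotated as a GFPmut3-type open reading frame at the start of the sequence record. The ADH2 promoter itself was not picked up by the automated annotation. It presumably lies in the unannotated stretch after the loxP site that runs around the circular junction into the GFP coding sequence. Yeast selection relies on a URA3 marker, which the catalogue describes as the Kluyveromyces lactis gene used in S. cerevisiae, whereas the annotation tool matched it to S. cerevisiae URA3. A single loxP site sits downstream of the marker. A short S. cerevisiae URA3 fragment follows GFP and a URA3 promoter fragment precedes the marker. The record does not explain the role of either fragment.

The plasmid belongs to a set used to compare yeast promoter activities on different carbon sources and across the diauxic shift. The depositor notes that the promoters were cloned from strain CEN.PK113-7D while the assembled sequence is based on S288C, so promoter discrepancies reflect strain SNPs.
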