Addgene plasmid #83554: pILGFPH7
Purpose: Used to evaluate the expression output of ADH2 promoter with yEGFP used as the reporter gene.
Depositing lab: Claudia Vickers. Depositing organization: University of Queensland. Publication: Controlling heterologous gene expression in yeast cell factories on different carbon substrates and across the diauxic shift: a comparison of yeast promoter activities. Peng B, Williams TC, Henry M, Nielsen LK, Vickers CE. Microb Cell Fact. 2015 Jun 26;14:91. doi: 10.1186/s12934-015-0278-5. PubMed 26112740.
Backbone
  Vector backbone: pUC19
  Vector type: Yeast Expression
  Selectable markers: URA3 ; kluyveromyces lactis in S. cerevisiae
Growth in bacteria
  Bacterial resistance: Ampicillin, 100 μg/mL
  Growth temperature: 37°C
  Growth strain: alpha-Select
  Growth instructions: alpha-Select from BIOLINE (Genotype: F- deoR endA1 recA1 relA1 gyrA96 hsdR17(rk-, mk+) supE44 thi-1 phoA Δ(lacZYA-argF)U169 Φ80lacZΔM15 λ-)
  Copy number: High Copy
Gene/Insert
  Gene/Insert name: ADH2 promoter-yEGFP
  Species: S. cerevisiae (budding yeast)
  Promoter: ADH2
  Cloning method: Restriction Enzyme; 5′ cloning site unknown (unknown if destroyed); 3′ cloning site unknown (unknown if destroyed)
  Sequencing primers: 5′ unknown; 3′ yGFP-R
Terms and licenses: Academic/Nonprofit Terms; Industry Terms: Not Available to Industry
Depositor comments: Please note that the promoters were cloned from strain CEN.PK113-7D and the assembled full sequence are based on S288C promoters. Discrepancies in these promoters are the SNPs in CEN.PK113-7D.
How to cite: pILGFPH7 was a gift from Claudia Vickers (Addgene plasmid # 83554 ; http://n2t.net/addgene:83554 ; RRID:Addgene_83554)
