>Addgene plasmid #83554 | pILGFPH7 | addgene partial sequence | sequence record 161788 | yGFP-R 5'-GCATCACCTTCACCTTCACC-3'
TTAACATCACCATCTAATTCAACCAAAATTGGGACAACACCAGTGAATAATTCTTCACCTTTAGAGGATC
CCATTGTGTATTACGATATAGTTAATAGTTGATAGTTGATTGTATGCTTTTTGTAGCTTGATATTCTATT
TACCAAGAAGAAACAAGAAGTGATAAAAACAACAAGAGAGCAGTAGTAAGAGTATTTCGAGTGTGAAAAA
AGTCGCTACTGGCACTCTATTTATATGTGATAGGCATGCTATAGCTTTACCAAAAAGTGAACCCCATTTT
TATGCTCTCCTCTGCCTTTTTTTTTTTTTTTTCATTCTCTCAATCTGAAATTCTCTTATTTCTCCAACTT
ATAAGTTGGAGATGCCCGGTGTTCCGGCAGAGGAGATCAGTCTCGTGAAGTGGATGGTTTCCCGCCTGCG
GGCAAAACGTCATAACATTTTTATGAGCGAAAGCCGTTAATGAAGACAAAATCCCTTAATTAAAACATTA
GAATGGTGATTAGAAAGGCAGGATTAATCAGTTACACAGGCTGTAACCGGAGAGAGTCGAGCAACCCTTA
ATATAACTTCGTATAATGTATGCTATACGAAGTTATTAGGTCTAGAGATCCCAATACAACAGATCACGTG
ATCTTTTTGTAAGATGAAGTTGAAGTAGTGTTGCACCGTGCCAATGCAGGTGGCTATTAGATTAAATATG
TGATTTGTTCTATTAAGTTTCCTGTATAATTAATGGGGAGCGCTGATTCTCTTTTGGTACGCTTCCCATC
CAGCATTTCTGTATCTTTCACCTTCAACCTTAGGATCTCTACCCTTGGCGAAAAGTCCTCTGCCAACAAT
GATGATATCTGATCCACCACTTACAACTTCGTCGACGGTTCTGTACTGCTGACCCAATGCATCGCCTTTG
TCGTCTAAACCTACACCTGGGGTCATGATTAGCCAATCAAACCCTTCTTCTCTTCCTCCCATATCGTTCT
GA
