>Addgene plasmid #83554 | pILGFPH7 | addgene partial sequence | sequence record 161790 | M13-Rev 5'-CAGGAAACAGCTATGACC-3'
CATTTAAATCATTACGACCGAGATTCCCGGGTAATAACTGATATAATTAAATTGAAGCTCTAATTTGTGA
GTTTAGTATACATGCATTTACTTATAATACAGTTTTTTAGTTTTGCTGGCCGCATCTTCTCAAATATGCT
TCCCAGCCTGCTTTTCTGTAACGTTCACCCTCTACCTTAGCATCCCTTCCCTTTGCAAATAGTCCTACTA
GTTTAAGATCTTTTGTACAATTCATCCATACCATGGGTAATACCAGCAGCAGTAACAAATTCTAACAAGA
CCATGTGGTCTCTCTTTTCGTTTGGATCTTTGGATAAGGCAGATTGAGTGGATAAGTAATGGTTGTCTGG
TAACAAGACTGGACCATCACCAATTGGAGTATTTTGTTGATAATGGTCAGCTAATTGAACAGAACCATCT
TCAATGTTGTGTCTAATTTTGAAGTTAACTTTGATACCATTCTTTTGTTTGTCAGCCATGATGTAAACAT
TGTGAGAGTTATAGTTGTATTCCAATTTGTGACCTAAAATGTTACCATCTTCTTTAAAATCAATACCTTT
TAATTCGATTCTATTAACTAAGGTATCACCTTCAAACTTGACTTCAGCTCTGGTCTTGTAGTTACCGTCA
TCTTTGAAAAAAATAGTTCTTTCTTGAACATAACCTTCTGGCATGGCAGACTTGAAAAAGTCATGTTGTT
TCATATGATCTGGGTATCTCGCAAAACATTGAACACCATAACCGAAAGTAGTGACTAAGGTTGGCCATGG
AACTGGCAATTTACCAGTAGTACAAATAAATTTTAAGGTCAATTTACCGTAAGTAGCATCACCTTCACCT
TCACCGGAGACAGAAAATTTGTGACCATTAACATCACCATCTAATTCAACCAAAATTGGGACAACACCAG
TGAATAATTCTTCACCTTTAGAGGATCCCATTGTGTATTACGATATAGTTAATAGTTGATAGTTGATTGT
ATGCTTTTTGTAGCTTGATATTCTATTTACCAAGAAGAAACAAGAAGTGATAAAAACAAC
